>Addgene plasmid #221304 | pMSCV-FKBP-ASAP3(Cterm) | addgene full sequence | sequence record 439109 | Addgene NGS Result
AGATCTGCCACCATGGACTACAAAGACGATGACGACAAGGGCGTCCAAGTGGAGACAATCTCTCCTGGGG
ATGGAAGGACATTCCCCAAGCGGGGTCAGACCTGCGTTGTTCATTATACCGGTATGTTGGAAGACGGTAA
AAAAGTCGATAGCTCACGGGATCGCAATAAGCCTTTCAAGTTCATGCTTGGGAAACAGGAAGTAATACGC
GGCTGGGAAGAGGGAGTAGCTCAAATGTCCGTCGGTCAACGCGCCAAATTGACAATTTCTCCTGACTACG
CTTATGGTGCAACCGGACACCCCGGCATAATTCCCCCACACGCAACACTTGTATTTGATGTAGAATTGCT
CAAGCTGGAAACAAGAGGAGTCCAGGTTGAAACCATATCTCCTGGGGACGGAAGAACCTTCCCTAAGCGG
GGACAAACTTGCGTTGTCCATTACACAGGCATGCTTGAAGATGGTAAGAAAGTCGACTCATCACGAGACA
GAAATAAGCCATTCAAATTTATGCTCGGTAAACAGGAAGTCATAAGAGGCTGGGAAGAAGGAGTGGCCCA
AATGTCTGTAGGACAACGAGCCAAACTCACAATATCTCCCGATTATGCTTATGGTGCCACTGGCCACCCC
GGCATTATACCACCTCATGCCACTCTTGTTTTTGACGTAGAGCTGTTGAAGTTGGAGACCCGGGGCGTGC
AGGTTGAGACTATAAGTCCTGGAGATGGAAGGACTTTTCCTAAAAGAGGTCAGACATGCGTAGTACACTA
TACAGGGATGTTGGAGGACGGCAAAAAAGTCGACAGCTCCCGAGACCGGAATAAGCCTTTTAAGTTCATG
TTGGGGAAACAGGAAGTAATCCGCGGGTGGGAAGAGGGAGTCGCTCAGATGTCTGTGGGACAGCGCGCTA
AGCTGACCATTTCCCCCGATTATGCCTACGGCGCTACCGGTCACCCCGGGATTATTCCACCTCACGCTAC
TTTGGTGTTCGATGTCGAACTTCTGAAACTGGAGACTCGGGGAGTACAGGTTGAAACAATCAGCCCAGGA
GACGGAAGAACCTTTCCAAAAAGGGGTCAAACATGTGTGGTACACTACACAGGAATGTTGGAAGACGGAA
AAAAGGTGGACAGCTCTCGAGACCGCAATAAACCTTTCAAGTTTATGCTGGGCAAACAGGAGGTGATACG
CGGATGGGAGGAAGGCGTAGCCCAGATGTCCGTGGGTCAGCGGGCAAAACTTACAATTTCACCCGATTAC
GCATATGGCGCAACAGGACATCCAGGTATTATACCACCACATGCCACCCTTGTTTTCGACGTAGAGCTTT
TGAAACTCGAAGGGGCTGGAGCAGGCGCTAATGATGCCGGCGAAACAGCCCTGGACATTGCCCGAAACCG
CCAACATAAAGAGTGTGAAGAACTTCTTGAACAGGCCCAGGCCGGTACTCTGGCTTTCCCACTTCACATG
GATTACCACTGGGGTCATAGCATGGAGCACGGTTTCGATTCAGAAGAGGAGGAAGAAGAGGAGAAGCATT
GCCCTTCCAAGCCCCCCGCTCAAGCATGCTGGGGATCCGTTCGGCTGGACATAAGTAACAAAACATACGA
AACTGTTGCCACTCCAGGCCCCGCAACAACACAGTCCCAATCTGAAGACTCTCCCCCTCCATTGCCCATC
AAAAATAGTTCTAGGACAATCGTACTTGGCCGGGCCGGGCACTGTAGTGGTGATAGGAGTGATTTGCCTT
CTTTGAGATCCGAATCCCCTGAGGCCCTCGAGAATAGATCCAGTCCTGCTTCTAGTTCCTCCAGCCTGAC
CTCCAGTGTAGAGCCCGGAGGTTTGAGCCAAGCCCCAAGCTCCCCCGAAGAAGGTCTGCAAGAGAGTGCT
TCTATCTCCCGACCTGGCCTCGCCTCTGGAACTACCTCAGCTGAGGTTTATTTGCCAGTCAAGTTCAGTA
GCGAGTCAACCCGCTCCTATAGGCGCGGGGGCAGGAGCCTTGAGGACTCTCCATCTGCACGGCAGCCTTT
GTGCTCTAGGAGGCATATTCCTGTTGGACTCGTCGAAGGAGATGGGAGTAAAATCGGCGTCTTGCCTGAT
AGTTTGCAGCTGTTGCATGACTGATAAGCGGCCGCGTTTAAACGTCGACGGTATCGATAAGCTTGATATC
GAATTCCGCCCCCCCCCCTAACGTTACTGGCCGAAGCCGCTTGGAATAAGGCCGGTGTGCGTTTGTCTAT
ATGTTATTTTCCACCATATTGCCGTCTTTTGGCAATGTGAGGGCCCGGAAACCTGGCCCTGTCTTCTTGA
CGAGCATTCCTAGGGGTCTTTCCCCTCTCGCCAAAGGAATGCAAGGTCTGTTGAATGTCGTGAAGGAAGC
AGTTCCTCTGGAAGCTTCTTGAAGACAAACAACGTCTGTAGCGACCCTTTGCAGGCAGCGGAACCCCCCA
CCTGGCGACAGGTGCCTCTGCGGCCAAAAGCCACGTGTATAAGATACACCTGCAAAGGCGGCACAACCCC
AGTGCCACGTTGTGAGTTGGATAGTTGTGGAAAGAGTCAAATGGCTCTCCTCAAGCGTATTCAACAAGGG
GCTGAAGGATGCCCAGAAGGTACCCCATTGTATGGGATCTGATCTGGGGCCTCGGTGCACATGCTTTACA
TGTGTTTAGTCGAGGTTAAAAAAACGTCTAGGCCCCCCGAACCACGGGGACGTGGTTTTCCTTTGAAAAA
CACGATGATAATATGGCCACAACCATGGTGAGCAAGGGCGAGGAGCTGTTCACCGGGGTGGTGCCCATCC
TGGTCGAGCTGGACGGCGACGTAAACGGCCACAAGTTCAGCGTGTCTGGCGAGGGCGAGGGCGATGCCAC
CTACGGCAAGCTGACCCTGAAGTTCATCTGCACCACCGGCAAGCTGCCCGTGCCCTGGCCCACCCTCGTG
ACCACCCTGACCTACGGCGTGCAGTGCTTCAGCCGCTACCCCGACCACATGAAGCAGCACGACTTCTTCA
AGTCCGCCATGCCCGAAGGCTACGTCCAGGAGCGCACCATCTTCTTCAAGGACGACGGCAACTACAAGAC
CCGCGCCGAGGTGAAGTTCGAGGGCGACACCCTGGTGAACCGCATCGAGCTGAAGGGCATCGACTTCAAG
GAGGACGGCAACATCCTGGGGCACAAGCTGGAGTACAACTACAACAGCCACAACGTCTATATCATGGCCG
ACAAGCAGAAGAACGGCATCAAGGCGAACTTCAAGATCCGCCACAACATCGAGGACGGCAGCGTGCAGCT
CGCCGACCACTACCAGCAGAACACCCCCATCGGCGACGGCCCCGTGCTGCTGCCCGACAACCACTACCTG
AGCACCCAGTCCGCCCTGAGCAAAGACCCCAACGAGAAGCGCGATCACATGGTCCTGCTGGAGTTCGTGA
CCGCCGCCGGGATCACTCTCGGCATGGACGAGCTGTACAAGTAATGAATTAATTAAGAATTCGATAAAAT
AAAAGATTTTATTTAGTCTCCAGAAAAAGGGGGGAATGAAAGACCCCACCTGTAGGTTTGGCAAGCTAGC
TTAAGTAACGCCATTTTGCAAGGCATGGAAAATACATAACTGAGAATAGAGAAGTTCAGATCAAGGTTAG
GAACAGAGAGACAGCAGAATATGGGCCAAACAGGATATCTGTGGTAAGCAGTTCCTGCCCCGGCTCAGGG
CCAAGAACAGATGGTCCCCAGATGCGGTCCCGCCCTCAGCAGTTTCTAGAGAACCATCAGATGTTTCCAG
GGTGCCCCAAGGACCTGAAATGACCCTGTGCCTTATTTGAACTAACCAATCAGTTCGCTTCTCGCTTCTG
TTCGCGCGCTTCTGCTCCCCGAGCTCAATAAAAGAGCCCACAACCCCTCACTCGGCGCGCCAGTCCTCCG
ATAGACTGCGTCGCCCGGGTACCCGTGTATCCAATAAACCCTCTTGCAGTTGCATCCGACTTGTGGTCTC
GCTGTTCCTTGGGAGGGTCTCCTCTGAGTGATTGACTACCCGTCAGCGGGGGTCTTTCATGGGTAACAGT
TTCTTGAAGTTGGAGAACAACATTCTGAGGGTAGGAGTCGAATATTAAGTAATCCTGACTCAATTAGCCA
CTGTTTTGAATCCACATACTCCAATACTCCTGAAATAGTTCATTATGGACAGCGCAGAAAGAGCTGGGGA
GAATTGTGAAATTGTTATCCGCTCACAATTCCACACAACATACGAGCCGGAAGCATAAAGTGTAAAGCCT
GGGGTGCCTAATGAGTGAGCTAACTCACATTAATTGCGTTGCGCTCACTGCCCGCTTTCCAGTCGGGAAA
CCTGTCGTGCCAGCTGCATTAATGAATCGGCCAACGCGCGGGGAGAGGCGGTTTGCGTATTGGGCGCTCT
TCCGCTTCCTCGCTCACTGACTCGCTGCGCTCGGTCGTTCGGCTGCGGCGAGCGGTATCAGCTCACTCAA
AGGCGGTAATACGGTTATCCACAGAATCAGGGGATAACGCAGGAAAGAACATGTGAGCAAAAGGCCAGCA
AAAGGCCAGGAACCGTAAAAAGGCCGCGTTGCTGGCGTTTTTCCATAGGCTCCGCCCCCCTGACGAGCAT
CACAAAAATCGACGCTCAAGTCAGAGGTGGCGAAACCCGACAGGACTATAAAGATACCAGGCGTTTCCCC
CTGGAAGCTCCCTCGTGCGCTCTCCTGTTCCGACCCTGCCGCTTACCGGATACCTGTCCGCCTTTCTCCC
TTCGGGAAGCGTGGCGCTTTCTCATAGCTCACGCTGTAGGTATCTCAGTTCGGTGTAGGTCGTTCGCTCC
AAGCTGGGCTGTGTGCACGAACCCCCCGTTCAGCCCGACCGCTGCGCCTTATCCGGTAACTATCGTCTTG
AGTCCAACCCGGTAAGACACGACTTATCGCCACTGGCAGCAGCCACTGGTAACAGGATTAGCAGAGCGAG
GTATGTAGGCGGTGCTACAGAGTTCTTGAAGTGGTGGCCTAACTACGGCTACACTAGAAGAACAGTATTT
GGTATCTGCGCTCTGCTGAAGCCAGTTACCTTCGGAAAAAGAGTTGGTAGCTCTTGATCCGGCAAACAAA
CCACCGCTGGTAGCGGTGGTTTTTTTGTTTGCAAGCAGCAGATTACGCGCAGAAAAAAAGGATCTCAAGA
AGATCCTTTGATCTTTTCTACGGGGTCTGACGCTCAGTGGAACGAAAACTCACGTTAAGGGATTTTGGTC
ATGAGATTATCAAAAAGGATCTTCACCTAGATCCTTTTAAATTAAAAATGAAGTTTTAAATCAATCTAAA
GTATATATGAGTAAACTTGGTCTGACAGTTACCAATGCTTAATCAGTGAGGCACCTATCTCAGCGATCTG
TCTATTTCGTTCATCCATAGTTGCCTGACTCCCCGTCGTGTAGATAACTACGATACGGGAGGGCTTACCA
TCTGGCCCCAGTGCTGCAATGATACCGCGAGACCCACGCTCACCGGCTCCAGATTTATCAGCAATAAACC
AGCCAGCCGGAAGGGCCGAGCGCAGAAGTGGTCCTGCAACTTTATCCGCCTCCATCCAGTCTATTAATTG
TTGCCGGGAAGCTAGAGTAAGTAGTTCGCCAGTTAATAGTTTGCGCAACGTTGTTGCCATTGCTACAGGC
ATCGTGGTGTCACGCTCGTCGTTTGGTATGGCTTCATTCAGCTCCGGTTCCCAACGATCAAGGCGAGTTA
CATGATCCCCCATGTTGTGCAAAAAAGCGGTTAGCTCCTTCGGTCCTCCGATCGTTGTCAGAAGTAAGTT
GGCCGCAGTGTTATCACTCATGGTTATGGCAGCACTGCATAATTCTCTTACTGTCATGCCATCCGTAAGA
TGCTTTTCTGTGACTGGTGAGTACTCAACCAAGTCATTCTGAGAATAGTGTATGCGGCGACCGAGTTGCT
CTTGCCCGGCGTCAATACGGGATAATACCGCGCCACATAGCAGAACTTTAAAAGTGCTCATCATTGGAAA
ACGTTCTTCGGGGCGAAAACTCTCAAGGATCTTACCGCTGTTGAGATCCAGTTCGATGTAACCCACTCGT
GCACCCAACTGATCTTCAGCATCTTTTACTTTCACCAGCGTTTCTGGGTGAGCAAAAACAGGAAGGCAAA
ATGCCGCAAAAAAGGGAATAAGGGCGACACGGAAATGTTGAATACTCATACTCTTCCTTTTTCAATATTA
TTGAAGCATTTATCAGGGTTATTGTCTCATGAGCGGATACATATTTGAATGTATTTAGAAAAATAAACAA
ATAGGGGTTCCGCGCACATTTCCCCGAAAAGTGCCACCTGACGTCTAAGAAACCATTATTATCATGACAT
TAACCTATAAAAATAGGCGTATCACGAGGCCCTTTCGTCTCGCGCGTTTCGGTGATGACGGTGAAAACCT
CTGACACATGCAGCTCCCGGAGACGGTCACAGCTTGTCTGTAAGCGGATGCCGGGAGCAGACAAGCCCGT
CAGGGCGCGTCAGCGGGTGTTGGCGGGTGTCGGGGCTGGCTTAACTATGCGGCATCAGAGCAGATTGTAC
TGAGAGTGCACCATATGCGGTGTGAAATACCGCACAGATGCGTAAGGAGAAAATACCGCATCAGGCGCCA
TTCGCCATTCAGGCTGCGCAACTGTTGGGAAGGGCGATCGGTGCGGGCCTCTTCGCTATTACGCCAGCTG
GCGAAAGGGGGATGTGCTGCAAGGCGATTAAGTTGGGTAACGCCAGGGTTTTCCCAGTCACGACGTTGTA
AAACGACGGCGCAAGGAATGGTGCATGCAAGGAGATGGCGCCCAACAGTCCCCCGGCCACGGGGCCTGCC
ACCATACCCACGCCGAAACAAGCGCTCATGAGCCCGAAGTGGCGAGCCCGATCTTCCCCATCGGTGATGT
CGGCGATATAGGCGCCAGCAACCGCACCTGTGGCGCCGGTGATGCCGGCCACGATGCGTCCGGCGTAGAG
GCGATTAGTCCAATTTGTTAAAGACAGGATATCAGTGGTCCAGGCTCTAGTTTTGACTCAACAATATCAC
CAGCTGAAGCCTATAGAGTACGAGCCATAGATAAAATAAAAGATTTTATTTAGTCTCCAGAAAAAGGGGG
GAATGAAAGACCCCACCTGTAGGTTTGGCAAGCTAGCTTAAGTAACGCCATTTTGCAAGGCATGGAAAAT
ACATAACTGAGAATAGAGAAGTTCAGATCAAGGTTAGGAACAGAGAGACAGCAGAATATGGGCCAAACAG
GATATCTGTGGTAAGCAGTTCCTGCCCCGGCTCAGGGCCAAGAACAGATGGTCCCCAGATGCGGTCCCGC
CCTCAGCAGTTTCTAGAGAACCATCAGATGTTTCCAGGGTGCCCCAAGGACCTGAAATGACCCTGTGCCT
TATTTGAACTAACCAATCAGTTCGCTTCTCGCTTCTGTTCGCGCGCTTCTGCTCCCCGAGCTCAATAAAA
GAGCCCACAACCCCTCACTCGGCGCGCCAGTCCTCCGATAGACTGCGTCGCCCGGGTACCCGTATTCCCA
ATAAAGCCTCTTGCTGTTTGCATCCGAATCGTGGACTCGCTGATCCTTGGGAGGGTCTCCTCAGATTGAT
TGACTGCCCACCTCGGGGGTCTTTCATTTGGAGGTTCCACCGAGATTTGGAGACCCCTGCCCAGGGACCA
CCGACCCCCCCGCCGGGAGGTAAGCTGGCCAGCGGTCGTTTCGTGTCTGTCTCTGTCTTTGTGCGTGTTT
GTGCCGGCATCTAATGTTTGCGCCTGCGTCTGTACTAGTTAGCTAACTAGCTCTGTATCTGGCGGACCCG
TGGTGGAACTGACGAGTTCTGAACACCCGGCCGCAACCCTGGGAGACGTCCCAGGGACTTTGGGGGCCGT
TTTTGTGGCCCGACCTGAGGAAGGGAGTCGATGTGGAATCCGACCCCGTCAGGATATGTGGTTCTGGTAG
GAGACGAGAACCTAAAACAGTTCCCGCCTCCGTCTGAATTTTTGCTTTCGGTTTGGAACCGAAGCCGCGC
GTCTTGTCTGCTGCAGCGCTGCAGCATCGTTCTGTGTTGTCTCTGTCTGACTGTGTTTCTGTATTTGTCT
GAAAATTAGGGCCAGACTGTTACCACTCCCTTAAGTTTGACCTTAGGTCACTGGAAAGATGTCGAGCGGA
TCGCTCACAACCAGTCGGTAGATGTCAAGAAGAGACGTTGGGTTACCTTCTGCTCTGCAGAATGGCCAAC
CTTTAACGTCGGATGGCCGCGAGACGGCACCTTTAACCGAGACCTCATCACCCAGGTTAAGATCAAGGTC
TTTTCACCTGGCCCGCATGGACACCCAGACCAGGTCCCCTACATCGTGACCTGGGAAGCCTTGGCTTTTG
ACCCCCCTCCCTGGGTCAAGCCCTTTGTACACCCTAAGCCTCCGCCTCCTCTTCCTCCATCCGCCCCGTC
TCTCCCCCTTGAACCTCCTCGTTCGACCCCGCCTCGATCCTCCCTTTATCCAGCCCTCACTCCTTCTCTA
GGCGCCGGAATT
Features (pLannotate 1.2.2; 23 found; start..end, strand, type, name):
     15..35      +  CDS            3xFLAG (fragment): three tandem FLAG® epitope tags
    742..1026    +  CDS            FPR2 (fragment): FKBP2_CRYNB - Protein inferred from homology: Swiss-Prot protein existence level 3. PPIases accelerate the folding of proteins. It catalyzes the cis-trans isomerization of proline imidic peptide bonds in oligopeptides (By similarity). From Cryptococcus neoformans var. neoformans serotype D (strain B-3501A) (Filobasidiella neoformans).
   1021..1341    +  CDS            FKBP1A: FKB1A_HUMAN - Also known as FKBP1, FKBP12. Experimental evidence at protein level: Swiss-Prot protein existence level 1. Keeps in an inactive conformation TGFBR1, the TGF-beta type I serine/threonine kinase receptor, preventing TGF-beta receptor activation in absence of ligand. Recruits SMAD7 to ACVR1B which prevents the association of SMAD2 and SMAD3 with the activin receptor complex, thereby blocking the activin signal. May modulate the RYR1 calcium channel activity. PPIases accelerate the folding of proteins. It catalyzes the cis-trans isomerization of proline imidic peptide bonds in oligop
   1360..2121    +  CDS            ASAP3 (fragment): ASAP3_HUMAN - Also known as DDEFL1, UPLC1. Experimental evidence at protein level: Swiss-Prot protein existence level 1. Promotes cell proliferation. From Homo sapiens (Human).
   2144..2177    -  misc_feature   MCS (fragment): pBluescript multiple cloning site
   2279..2741    +  misc_feature   IRES: internal ribosome entry site (IRES) of the encephalomyocarditis virus (EMCV)
   2755..3474    +  CDS            EGFP: the original enhanced GFP (Yang et al., 1996) mammalian codon-optimized
   3536..4050    +  LTR            3' LTR: 3' long terminal repeat from murine embryonic stem cell virus
   4212..4228    -  protein_bind   lac operator: The lac repressor binds to the lac operator to inhibit transcription in E. coli. This inhibition can be relieved by adding lactose or isopropyl-β-D-thiogalactopyranoside (IPTG). lac repressor encoded by lacI
   4236..4266    -  promoter       lac promoter: promoter for the E. coli lac operon
   4281..4302    -  protein_bind   CAP binding site: CAP binding activates transcription in the presence of cAMP. E. coli catabolite activator protein
   4315..4407    -  CDS            lacI (fragment): lac repressor; lacI; The lac repressor binds to the lac operator to inhibit transcription in E. coli. This inhibition can be relieved by adding lactose or isopropyl-β-D-thiogalactopyranoside (IPTG).
   4590..5178    -  rep_origin     ori: high-copy-number ColE1/pMB1/pBR322/pUC origin of replication
   5349..6209    -  CDS            AmpR: β-lactamase; bla; confers resistance to ampicillin, carbenicillin, and related antibiotics
   6210..6314    -  promoter       AmpR promoter: bla
   6409..6444    +  CDS            rop (fragment): Rop protein, which maintains plasmids at low copy number; rop
   6546..6645    +  misc_feature   bom (fragment): basis of mobility region from pBR322
   6651..6800    -  CDS            lacZα (fragment): LacZα fragment of β-galactosidase; lacZ fragment
   6800..7001    -  CDS            TcR (fragment): tetracycline efflux protein; tet; confers resistance to tetracycline
   7002..7100    +  CDS            env (fragment): murine leukemia virus gPr80 envelope polyprotein precursor; env; proteolytically cleaved into gp70SU and p15TM subunits
   7142..7658    +  LTR            5' LTR: 5' long terminal repeat from murine embryonic stem cell virus
   7722..8063    +  misc_feature   MESV Ψ: packaging signal of murine embryonic stem cell virus
   8130..8546    +  CDS            gag (truncated): truncated Moloney murine leukemia virus (MMLV) gag gene lacking the start codon
