[The description below was written by a language model from this plasmid's Addgene catalogue record and pLannotate feature annotations shown in this document.]
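Description:
pMSCV-FKBP-ASAP3(Cterm) is a gammaretroviral transfer vector built on the pMSCV-IRES-GFP backbone, intended for stable expression in mammalian cells by retroviral transduction. In bacteria it is maintained through a high-copy ColE1/pUC-type origin and selected with ampicillin via the β-lactamase gene. The remaining bacterial annotations (pieces of lacI, lacZα, rop, bom and the tetracycline resistance gene) are non-functional fragments left over from earlier cloning vectors. The viral portion consists of murine embryonic stem cell virus 5' and 3' LTRs, the MESV Ψ packaging signal and a truncated, start-codon-less gag segment that extends the packaging region. Because no functional viral structural or enzymatic genes are present, gag-pol and envelope functions must be supplied in trans to generate replication-incompetent particles. No separate internal promoter is annotated, so expression is presumably driven by the 5' LTR.

The payload, cloned between BglII and NotI, is a fusion protein with an N-terminal FLAG epitope followed by four tandem FKBP domains, joined to a C-terminal portion of mouse ASAP3 that contains a pLxIS motif. The automated annotation labels only the last two FKBP repeats, one of them as a fungal homologue, and matches the ASAP3 fragment to the human orthologue, whereas the catalogue gives the species as mouse. Tandem FKBP domains are commonly used to induce oligomerisation of a fused protein with a bivalent chemical dimeriser, although the record does not state which ligand is used. Downstream, an EMCV IRES drives translation of EGFP from the same transcript, so transduced cells can be identified or sorted by fluorescence. The associated work concerns pLxIS-containing domains as regulators of interferon responses and metabolism, which fits use of this construct to test the signalling activity of the ASAP3 pLxIS region.
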