Addgene plasmid #221304: pMSCV-FKBP-ASAP3(Cterm)
Purpose: Expression of ASAP3 (Cterm pLxIS) in mammalian cells by retroviral transduction
Depositing lab: Jonathan Kagan. Depositing organization: Boston Children's Hospital. Publication: pLxIS-containing domains are biochemically flexible regulators of interferons and metabolism. Landau LM, Chaudhary N, Tien YC, Rogozinska M, Joshi S, Yao C, Crowley J, Hullahalli K, Campbell IW, Waldor MK, Haigis M, Kagan JC. Mol Cell. 2024 Jul 11;84(13):2436-2454.e10. doi: 10.1016/j.molcel.2024.05.030. Epub 2024 Jun 25. PubMed 38925114.
Backbone
  Vector backbone: pMSCV-IRES-GFP
  Vector type: Retroviral
Growth in bacteria
  Bacterial resistance: Ampicillin, 100 μg/mL
  Growth temperature: 37°C
  Growth strain: NEB Stable
  Copy number: High Copy
Gene/Insert
  Gene/Insert name: ASAP3 (Cterm pLxIS)
  Species: M. musculus (mouse)
  Entrez Gene: Asap3 (a.k.a. Gm140, UPLC1, Ddefl1, MGC102639, 9430088F20Rik)
  Tag / fusion protein: FLAG-4xFKBP (N terminal on insert)
  Cloning method: Restriction Enzyme; 5′ cloning site BglII (not destroyed); 3′ cloning site NotI (not destroyed)
Terms and licenses: Academic/Nonprofit Terms; Industry Terms: Not Available to Industry
How to cite: pMSCV-FKBP-ASAP3(Cterm) was a gift from Jonathan Kagan (Addgene plasmid # 221304 ; http://n2t.net/addgene:221304 ; RRID:Addgene_221304)
